Addgene plasmid #8771: 3405 pBM272 Bid p22
Depositing lab: Stanley Korsmeyer. Depositing organization: Dana-Farber Cancer Institute. Publication: Caspase cleaved BID targets mitochondria and is required for cytochrome c release, while BCL-XL prevents this release but not tumor necrosis factor-R1/Fas death. Gross A, Yin XM, Wang K, Wei MC, Jockel J, Milliman C, Erdjument-Bromage H, Tempst P, Korsmeyer SJ. J Biol Chem 1999 Jan 8;274(2):1156-63. 10.1074/jbc.274.2.1156 PubMed 9873064.
Backbone
  Vector backbone: pBM272
  Backbone size w/o insert (bp): 8259
  Vector type: Yeast Expression
  Selectable markers: URA3
Growth in bacteria
  Bacterial resistance: Ampicillin, 100 μg/mL
  Growth temperature: 37°C
  Growth strain: XL1 Blue
  Copy number: High Copy
Gene/Insert
  Gene/Insert name: Bid p22 (alt name: Bid)
  Species: M. musculus (mouse)
  Insert size (bp): 1200
  GenBank ID: NM_007544
  Entrez Gene: Bid (a.k.a. 2700049M22Rik)
  Cloning method: Restriction Enzyme; 5′ cloning site EcoRI (not destroyed); 3′ cloning site EcoRI (not destroyed)
  Sequencing primers: 5′ na
Terms and licenses: Academic/Nonprofit Terms; Industry Terms: Not Available to Industry
How to cite: 3405 pBM272 Bid p22 was a gift from Stanley Korsmeyer (Addgene plasmid # 8771 ; http://n2t.net/addgene:8771 ; RRID:Addgene_8771)
