[The description below was written by a language model from this plasmid's Addgene catalogue record.]
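Description:
3405 pBM272 Bid p22 is a yeast expression plasmid built on the pBM272 backbone, recorded as about 8.3 kb without insert. It functions as a shuttle vector. In bacteria it is maintained at high copy under ampicillin selection, and in yeast it is selected through the URA3 auxotrophic marker, which complements uracil auxotrophy in ura3 host strains. The record does not list the yeast replication or segregation elements of the backbone. It also does not name the promoter that drives the insert, so the mode of expression (constitutive or inducible) cannot be stated from the information given.

The payload is mouse Bid, described as "Bid p22", carried on an insert of roughly 1.2 kb that corresponds to the murine Bid reference transcript. The p22 designation refers to the full-length, uncleaved form of this BH3-only pro-apoptotic BCL-2 family member, as opposed to the shorter fragments generated by caspase cleavage. The insert was cloned by restriction digestion into an EcoRI site, and that site is retained on both flanks. The fragment can therefore be released with a single enzyme, but its orientation is not fixed by the cloning strategy and is not stated in the record. No epitope tags, fusion partners or reporters are listed.

The associated publication concerns caspase-cleaved BID targeting mitochondria and its requirement for cytochrome c release. This suggests the plasmid was made to express full-length BID in yeast as part of studies of BID function, although the record does not describe the specific yeast experiment. No feature table or annotated sequence was provided, so the element-level organisation cannot be detailed further.
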