>Addgene plasmid #8771 | 3405 pBM272 Bid p22 | addgene partial sequence | sequence record 17253 | 8771 with Amp-R
GGGCGAAACTCTCAAGGATCTTACCGCTGTTGAGATCCAGTTCGATGTAACCCACTCGTGCACCCAACTG
ATCTTCAGCATCTTTTACTTTCACCAGCGTTTCTGGGTGAGCAAAAACAGGAAGGCAAAATGCCGCAAAA
AAGGGAATAAGGGCGACACGGAAATGTTGAATACTCATACTCTTCCTTTTTCAATATTATTGAAGCATTT
ATCAGGGTTATTGTCTCATGAGCGGATACATATTTGAATGTATTTAGAAAAATAAACAAATAGGGGTTCC
GCGCACATTTCCCCGAAAAGTGCCACCTGACGTCTAAGAAACCATTATTATCATGACATTAACCTATAAA
AATAGGCGTATCACGAGGCCCTTTCGTCTTCAAGAATTCGGCTTGCACATATGGATCCTCAGTCCATCTC
GTTTCTAACCAAGTTCCTCACATAGGAGAATAGGTTCTGGTTAATAAAGTTGACAGTCGTGTGGAAGACA
TCACGGAGCAAAGATGGTGCGTGACTGGCCACTTTTTTGGCCAACAGCATTGTCATTATCAGCATGGCCT
TGTCGTTCTCCATGTCTCTGGGGAAGGCTGTCTTCACCTCATCAAGGGCTTTGGCCAGGCAGTTCCTTTT
GTCTTCCTCCGACAGGCTGCCATTCATGAACTGTGCGGCTAGCTGTCTCACCAGTGTGGGCTGGATGTTG
TGGTCCATCTCATCGCCTA
